Addgene plasmid #226182: pDIV643
Purpose: Expresses a color marker (uidA) cassette for disruption on KU70 gene in K. phaffii.
Depositing lab: Uffe Mortensen. Depositing organization: Danmarks Tekniske Universitet. Publication: Oligonucleotide-based CRISPR-Cas9 toolbox for efficient engineering of Komagataella phaffii. Strucko T, Gadar-Lopez AE, Frohling FB, Frost ET, Iversen EF, Olsson H, Jarczynska ZD, Mortensen UH. FEMS Yeast Res. 2024 Aug 23:foae026. doi: 10.1093/femsyr/foae026. PubMed 39179418.
Backbone
  Vector backbone: pAC125
  Total vector size (bp): 6477
  Vector type: Bacterial Expression
Growth in bacteria
  Bacterial resistance: Ampicillin, 100 μg/mL
  Growth temperature: 37°C
  Growth strain: DH5alpha
  Copy number: Unknown
Gene/Insert
  Gene/Insert name: uidA marker flanked with targeting regions to KU70 gene in K.phaffii (alt name: GUS)
  Species: Synthetic
  Promoter: TEF1p
  Cloning method: Other
  Sequencing primers: 5′ CTAGAAAGTATAGGAACTTCTGAAGTGG
Terms and licenses: Academic/Nonprofit Terms; Industry Terms: Not Available to Industry
How to cite: pDIV643 was a gift from Uffe Mortensen (Addgene plasmid # 226182 ; http://n2t.net/addgene:226182 ; RRID:Addgene_226182)
