[The description below was written by a language model from this plasmid's Addgene catalogue record and pLannotate feature annotations shown in this document.]
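Description:
pDIV643 is a 6,477 bp E. coli-propagated donor plasmid built on the pAC125 backbone. It carries a gene-targeting cassette for disrupting the KU70 gene of the yeast Komagataella phaffii with a colour marker. It is maintained in bacteria through a high-copy ColE1/pUC-type origin and selected with ampicillin via the β-lactamase gene (AmpR) and its promoter. Although catalogued as a bacterial expression vector, no yeast replication origin or yeast selection marker is annotated, which fits a role as a source of integrating DNA rather than an episomal yeast plasmid. Short fragments of KanR, lacZα, rrnB terminators and a 5S rRNA sequence appear to be backbone remnants.

The payload is the E. coli uidA gene, encoding β-glucuronidase (GUS), which spans the numbering origin of the circular sequence on the minus strand. It is driven by the S. cerevisiae TEF1 promoter and ends at the S. cerevisiae CYC1 terminator. GUS converts chromogenic substrates into a coloured product, so colonies carrying the cassette can be identified visually. According to the record, the marker is flanked by regions targeting K. phaffii KU70. These homology arms are not annotated in the feature table, but unannotated stretches lie on either side of the expression cassette, where they would be expected. Two minimal FRT sites sit outside this region, next to the backbone; the record does not state their function.

Inserting the cassette at KU70 inactivates a key non-homologous end-joining gene, which favours homologous recombination in later engineering steps. The plasmid belongs to an oligonucleotide-based CRISPR-Cas9 toolbox for K. phaffii.
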