Features (pLannotate 1.2.2; 13 found; start..end, strand, type, name):
   1131..1530    -  promoter       TEF1 promoter: S. cerevisiae TEF1; promoter for EF-1α
   2124..2157    -  protein_bind   FRT (minimal): supports FLP-mediated excision but not integration (Turan and Bode, 2011) FLP recombinase from the Saccharomyces cerevisiae 2μ plasmid
   2201..2241    -  terminator     rrnB T1 terminator (fragment): transcription terminator T1 from the E. coli rrnB gene
   2243..2358    -  ncRNA          5S rRNA: Accession: RF00001 - 5S ribosomal RNA
   2389..2413    +  CDS            KanR (fragment): aminoglycoside phosphotransferase; aph(3')-Ia; confers resistance to kanamycin
   2443..2539    +  promoter       AmpR promoter (fragment): bla
   2542..3402    +  CDS            AmpR: β-lactamase; bla; confers resistance to ampicillin, carbenicillin, and related antibiotics
   3524..4112    +  rep_origin     ori: high-copy-number ColE1/pMB1/pBR322/pUC origin of replication
   4337..4354    +  terminator     rrnB T2 terminator (fragment): transcription terminator T2 from the E. coli rrnB gene
   4379..4398    -  CDS            lacZα (fragment): LacZα fragment of β-galactosidase; lacZ fragment
   4868..4901    +  protein_bind   FRT (minimal): supports FLP-mediated excision but not integration (Turan and Bode, 2011) FLP recombinase from the Saccharomyces cerevisiae 2μ plasmid
   5571..5760    -  terminator     CYC1 terminator: S. cerevisiae CYC1; transcription terminator for CYC1
   5777..1108    -  CDS            uidA (across the origin): BGLR_ECOLI - Also known as gurA, gusA. Experimental evidence at protein level: Swiss-Prot protein existence level 1. From Escherichia coli (strain K12).
>Addgene plasmid #226182 | pDIV643 | addgene full sequence | sequence record 449156 | Addgene NGS Result
TATTCCCAGCTTCAAAACCGATTCCTAAGGATAAATTGAATCCTACGGCGGCGGTCTCGTCTATGACTAC
GATCCCATGCTCATCTGCCCAATCAAGCATCTCTTCGGCATATGGGTAGTGACTAGTTCTGTAACTGTTG
GCACCAATCCAATCCATCAAAGCATGATCGTGCACCATAAGAACATTGTCAAATCCCTTACCTCGAAGGT
CAGCATCCTCATGTCTCCCAAATCCTGTGAAGTAGAAAGGTTTGTGGTTTATCAAAAACTGCTCCCCCTT
CACGGCTACGGATCTGATACCGACTCGAAGAGGGTAGATATCACATTCTGTTTGTGATTTTGCGGTTACA
CACAATTCATAAAGGTATCCCTCCCCTGGTTGCCATAAGTGTGGGTTGACGACTTGAAGTGTCCCGGAGG
TACCCTGACCGGTTGCCACTACCTGTTGGTCAGCATCACGCAACTCGACACTCACGTCTCCGTTTGCGAC
CACTTGCCAATCAACAGAAGCGTGATTGCAGTCCTGTGCCACATGGGTGACGACGGTTATGTCGTCCACC
CAGGTGTTAGGAGTTGTATACAACATTACTGAACGATGTATCCCTGCGTAGTTGAAAAAGTCATGGAAAT
AAGACTGCTTTTTTTTACCATTCTCGTCAGTTATCACCATACCTGGTGGGATAGTCTGCCAGTTAAGTTC
GTTGTTTACACAGACTGTGATTCGTACTGATTTCCCAGCGATAACGTATGGTGTTACATCAGCTTCGAAT
GGAGTATACCCACCTTGGTGCTCCATAACTTCCTGGTTGTTCACCCAGACCTTTCCATAGTGGGTCACTG
CATCGAAACGAAGAACGATTCGTTGACCTGCCCAACCTTTAGGGATAAAAACTTCTCGCTGGTACCAAAC
ATTACCTGCGTAGTTACGAATATCAGCATCGGCGAACTGATCATTGAATGAACCAGGGACGGCAATGGCT
CTAGACTCCTGCAAAGCGGACTCCCACCATCGCTGGTCAATACCGCAATTCTCTCTGTCAAGACTAAAGG
CCCAAAGACCGTCAAGTTTTTTGATCTCTCTTGTAGGGGTCTCTACTGGTCGCAACATATGACAGATTTT
GTAATTAAAACTTAGATTAGATTGCTATGCTTTCTTTCTAATGAGCAAGAAGTAAAAAAAGTTGTAATAG
AACAAGAAAAATGAAACTGAAACTTGAGAAATTGAAGACCGTTTATTAACTTAAATATCAATGGGAGGTC
ATCGAAAGAGAAAAAAATCAAAAAAAAAAATTTTCAAGAAAAAGAAACGTGATAAAAATTTTTATTGCCT
TTTTCGACGAAGAAAAAGAAACGAGGCGGTCTCTTTTTTCTTTTCCAAACCTTTAGTACGGGTAATTAAC
GACACCCTAGAGGAAGAAAGAGGGGAAATTTAGTATGCTGTGCTTGGGTGTTTTGAAGTGGTACGGCGAT
GCGCGGAGTCCGAGAAAATCTGGAAGAGTAAAAAAGGAGTAGAAACATTTTGAAGCTATGGTGTGTGCGC
AATGCTTTGGATGTCGTATTGCTTGCTGACAACACTCATCTTGCAATGCTTTTTATTATTCTCTGTGTTA
GGGCTAAGTGTGAGAAGAAGAGATGTGAAAGTCCCCCCCCTCAAAGCTCAGGCATGCGCGCTTGCACGTA
ACCCCGTTTCCTCTATAAGTACTAAAGCCTATACAACCCTTTGCTTCCTCCTGGCAAATACTAGGACGGA
GTTCCATATTACTTTCATGTTACCCCCCTCAAAGCAGTCGTTCAGTTCGTTGTAAAAATCATCTAGGATA
CCCTCCTTTCCTCGTTGCTGCTTCCACGAAAACACAGAAGGCCAACTAGATACAAAATTGATGAAATCAC
TGATTGTCATCTCTTTTTCCAAGTATAAGATATCTCCGTTTTTGACCCCTTCCTCTTGTTTAAAATTAGA
AATTTTCACTTCGTCAAAAAGCTCGCTATCCAGTAAGATGTGATTCAACTCCTTTAAATGATTTCTGAAA
TGTGTACGGCCAGGATCCCAATATGGGCCCAGGTAGTCAGACCCGTAGGTGAAATTAAACCCTCAGCGCG
GCCGCATTTAAATCCCCACTTCAGAAGTTCCTATACTTTCTAGAGAATAGGAACTTCACTATAGAGTCGA
ATAAGGGCGACACCCCATAATTAGCCCGGGCGAAAGGCCCAGTCTTTCGACTGAGCCTTTCGTTTTATTT
GATGCCTGGCAGTTCCCTACTCTCGCATGGGGAGTCCCCACACTACCATCGGCGCTACGGCGTTTCACTT
CTGAGTTCGGCATGGGGTCAGGTGGGACCACCGCGCTACTGCCGCCAGGCAAACAAGGGGTGTTATGAGC
CATATTCAGGTATAAATGGGCTCGCGATAATGTTCAGAATTGGTTAATTGGTTGTAACACTGACCCCTAT
TTGTTTATTTTTCTAAATACATTCAAATATGTATCCGCTCATGAGACAATAACCCTGATAAATGCTTCAA
TAATATTGAAAAAGGAAGAATATGAGTATTCAACATTTCCGTGTCGCCCTTATTCCCTTTTTTGCGGCAT
TTTGCCTTCCTGTTTTTGCTCACCCAGAAACGCTGGTGAAAGTAAAAGATGCTGAAGATCAGTTGGGTGC
ACGAGTGGGTTACATCGAACTGGATCTCAACAGCGGTAAGATCCTTGAGAGTTTTCGCCCCGAAGAACGT
TTTCCAATGATGAGCACTTTTAAAGTTCTGCTATGTGGCGCGGTATTATCCCGTATTGACGCCGGGCAAG
AGCAACTCGGTCGCCGCATACACTATTCTCAGAATGACTTGGTTGAGTACTCACCAGTCACAGAAAAGCA
TCTTACGGATGGCATGACAGTAAGAGAATTATGCAGTGCTGCCATAACCATGAGTGATAACACTGCGGCC
AACTTACTTCTGACAACGATCGGAGGACCGAAGGAGCTAACCGCTTTTTTGCACAACATGGGGGATCATG
TAACTCGCCTTGATCGTTGGGAACCGGAGCTGAATGAAGCCATACCAAACGACGAGCGTGACACCACGAT
GCCTGTAGCGATGGCAACAACGTTGCGCAAACTATTAACTGGCGAACTACTTACTCTAGCTTCCCGGCAA
CAATTAATAGACTGGATGGAGGCGGATAAAGTTGCAGGACCACTTCTGCGCTCGGCCCTTCCGGCTGGCT
GGTTTATTGCTGATAAATCCGGAGCCGGTGAGCGTGGTTCTCGCGGTATCATCGCAGCGCTGGGGCCAGA
TGGTAAGCCCTCCCGTATCGTAGTTATCTACACGACGGGGAGTCAGGCAACTATGGATGAACGAAATAGA
CAGATCGCTGAGATAGGTGCCTCACTGATTAAGCATTGGTAAGCAGAGCATTACGCTGACTTGACGGGAC
GGCGCAAGCTCATGACCAAAATCCCTTAACGTGAGTTACGCGCGCGTCGTTCCACTGAGCGTCAGACCCC
GTAGAAAAGATCAAAGGATCTTCTTGAGATCCTTTTTTTCTGCGCGTAATCTGCTGCTTGCAAACAAAAA
AACCACCGCTACCAGCGGTGGTTTGTTTGCCGGATCAAGAGCTACCAACTCTTTTTCCGAAGGTAACTGG
CTTCAGCAGAGCGCAGATACCAAATACTGTTCTTCTAGTGTAGCCGTAGTTAGCCCACCACTTCAAGAAC
TCTGTAGCACCGCCTACATACCTCGCTCTGCTAATCCTGTTACCAGTGGCTGCTGCCAGTGGCGATAAGT
CGTGTCTTACCGGGTTGGACTCAAGACGATAGTTACCGGATAAGGCGCAGCGGTCGGGCTGAACGGGGGG
TTCGTGCACACAGCCCAGCTTGGAGCGAACGACCTACACCGAACTGAGATACCTACAGCGTGAGCTATGA
GAAAGCGCCACGCTTCCCGAAGGGAGAAAGGCGGACAGGTATCCGGTAAGCGGCAGGGTCGGAACAGGAG
AGCGCACGAGGGAGCTTCCAGGGGGAAACGCCTGGTATCTTTATAGTCCTGTCGGGTTTCGCCACCTCTG
ACTTGAGCGTCGATTTTTGTGATGCTCGTCAGGGGGGCGGAGCCTATGGAAAAACGCCAGCAACGCGGCC
TTTTTACGGTTCCTGGCCTTTTGCTGGCCTTTTGCTCACATGTTCTTTCCTGCGTTATCCCCTGATTCTG
TGGATAACCGTATTACCGCCTTTGAGTGAGCTGATACCGCTCGCCGCAGCCGAACGACCGAGCGCAGCGA
GTCAGTGAGCGAGGAAGCGGAAGGCGAGAGTAGGGAACTGCCAGGCATCAAACTAAGCAGAAGGCCCCTG
ACGGATGGCCTTTTTGCGTTTCTACAAACTCTTTCTGTGTTGTAAAACGACGGCCAGTCTTAAGCTCGGG
CCCCCTGGGCGGTTCTGATAACGAGTAATCGTTAATCCGCAAATAACGTAAAAACCCGCTTCGGCGGGTT
TTTTTATGGGGGGAGTTTAGGGAAAGAGCATTTGTCAGAATATTTAAGGGCGCCTGTCACTTTGCTTGAT
ATATGAGAATTATTTAACCTTATAAATGAGAAAAAAGCAACGCACTTTAAATAAGATACGTTGCTTTTTC
GATTGATGAACACCTATAATTAAACTATTCATCTATTATTTATGATTTTTTGTATATACAATATTTCTAG
TTTGTTAAAGAGAATTAAGAAAATAAATCTCGAAAATAATAAAGGGAAAATCAGTTTTTGATATCAAAAT
TATACATGTCAACGATAATACAAAATATAATACAAACTATAAGATGTTATCAGTATTTATTATGCATTTA
GAATAAATTTTGTGTCGCCCTTATTCGACTCACTATAGAAGTTCCTATTCTCTAGAAAGTATAGGAACTT
CACTTCATTTTATTTAAATTTGCGGCCGCGCTGAGGTCTTAATAGGACAGGTGAAGTAAACCCGCTTGAT
CTCCTTATGTCTAGAAATTCGTTGGCGGATCTCCTCAATTGACATCGAACAAGCATCTTTATCATAGAAC
AAAATTTCTGAGTATTCCGTCTTGTCAAACTTGACACCTGAAGGCTTGTTCAGAAGAAACGGAATCAAAG
TAATGTCTACGTCATTGTAATCAGCCAGGGTTTTCTTCAAGGGAACTCTCAGCTGAGAGTTTCCATTGTA
AGGTTTATCGTTATTAGTGAACAAGAAAATCTTTTTCAAGTTGTAATGTCTTCCAGTACGCTTATGAGTC
TTCGCCATGTAAAAAAGAGACCTTAAGTGAAAGAACAGAGTGGCTGATAACGGTTTACTGTGTTCAATTG
GGAATTGCTTCTCGAGAGGATTAAGCCCACTTACATGGTCCTCCAAGACTTGGTACAATTGTTTCATCAT
TTCCAAATTCAGGTCTTGTAACTCAAAAATGGGGTAAATTTCGTCGTTTTGACCACCGTCGTAATTAATA
AGGTAACACCCTATTCCTGTACCGGGCAAGGTAATGATTAGCTCAGAAATAACCTCACTGACATTCTCTA
AGATGATCTGGAGCTGAGATTTCCCTTCTGAAGCCGACACCTTCGAGCGTCCCAAAACCTTCTCAAGCAA
GGTTTTCAGTATAATGTTACATGCGTACACGCGTCTGTACAGAAAAAAAAGAAAAATTTGAAATATAAAT
AACGTTCTTAATACTAACATAACTATAAAAAAATAAATAGGGACCTAGACTTCAGGTTGTCTAACTCCTT
CCTTTTCGGTTAGAGCGGATGAATGCACGCGATTCATTGTTTACCTCCCTGCTGAGGCTTCTCTCCAAAA
TTCATCCCGGTCCAACGCTTCTGAAGTAAGAAAGCGGCAGATTTAGGCTTTCGATCTCTTGTGAATATAC
CCTTTTTGTTACCTCCTACACGCAATATACCTTGTGATGTGGCGAAATCGGCGAAATTCCACACCTGCTC
ACCTACAACTGCAGAAACTCTGTCAAACACACGGTGATACATGTCTAACCAGGCACACTGGTACTCTTCA
CTCCACATGTCAGTATACATACTATGCAATCCTGCAAGGGTGTCCACCCCATACTCGGTAATAATAATTG
GTTGGTGAAGTTTTTCCTGCCAAGCAAGAAGCTCTTTCTCTAAGACTTTTTCTGCTGTCTCTAAGTCTCC
TGATTGCACATACCACCCATAGTAACGGTTAAGGCACAACACGTCAAAAAGGTCGGAAATTGTGTCAGTG
TGGGCGTCGCAAAACATGACGTTTACGCATGTAATTGGTCGGGTTGGATCTAATTTACGTGTAGCTTCTG
CAAGTGGGGCGAAGTATTCACGGGCTCCTTGAGGTCGTGTGTCTGGCTCATTGGCAATGGACCACATAAC
AACGGATGGGTGGTTTTTATCTCTTGCGATCAACTCCTTAATGGCCTGAAGGTGTGCCTGTTGGGTCTCT
CCGTTTACAGCCTCCTCGGAGTAAAGTTCCTTAGGCT
